Addgene plasmid #32565: pBABe-HA-ER-IPpoI
Depositing lab: Michael Kastan. Depositing organization: St. Jude Children's Research Hospital. Publication: Roles of ATM and NBS1 in chromatin structure modulation and DNA double-strand break repair. Berkovich E, Monnat RJ Jr, Kastan MB. Nat Cell Biol. 2007 Jun;9(6):683-90. Epub 2007 May 7. 10.1038/ncb1599 PubMed 17486112.
Backbone
  Vector backbone: pBABE-Puro
  Backbone manufacturer: margenstern and L (1991) PMID Z194165
  Backbone size w/o insert (bp): 5169
  Vector type: Mammalian Expression, Retroviral
  Selectable markers: Puromycin
Growth in bacteria
  Bacterial resistance: Ampicillin, 100 μg/mL
  Growth temperature: 37°C
  Growth strain: Stbl3
  Copy number: Unknown
Gene/Insert
  Gene/Insert name: I-PpoI
  Species: Physarum polycephalum
  Insert size (bp): 1514
  Mutation: none
  GenBank ID: PMD 17473858
  Tag / fusion protein: HA (N terminal on insert); ER (N terminal on insert)
  Cloning method: Restriction Enzyme; 5′ cloning site BamHI (destroyed during cloning); 3′ cloning site BamHI (destroyed during cloning)
  Sequencing primers: 5′ PBABE 5'
Terms and licenses: Academic/Nonprofit Terms; Industry Terms: Not Available to Industry
How to cite: pBABe-HA-ER-IPpoI was a gift from Michael Kastan (Addgene plasmid # 32565)
