[The description below was written by a language model from this plasmid's Addgene catalogue record and pLannotate feature annotations shown in this document.]
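Description:
pBABe-HA-ER-IPpoI is a Moloney murine leukemia virus-based retroviral expression vector built on the pBABE-Puro backbone, designed to deliver an inducible form of the homing endonuclease I-PpoI from the slime mold Physarum polycephalum into mammalian cells. It is propagated in E. coli through a high-copy ColE1/pUC-type origin and an ampicillin resistance gene. The viral portion is bounded by MMLV long terminal repeats and carries a packaging signal and a truncated gag segment lacking its start codon. Together these allow the transcript to be packaged into retroviral particles when the viral proteins are supplied in trans.

The payload is a single fusion open reading frame placed downstream of the 5′ LTR, which serves as its promoter in this backbone; no separate internal promoter for the insert is annotated. Reading from the N terminus, it consists of an HA epitope tag (annotated as a fragment of a 3xHA element), a fragment of the mouse estrogen receptor alpha (Esr1), and the I-PpoI coding sequence. The ER portion is a standard means of making a fusion partner ligand-dependent, typically so that the protein enters the nucleus only after hormone or tamoxifen-type ligand is added. The record does not specify the ligand. I-PpoI makes a four-base staggered cut in its ribosomal DNA target, so activating it produces site-specific DNA double-strand breaks. The HA tag permits detection of the fusion. Downstream, an SV40 enhancer/early promoter drives puromycin N-acetyltransferase for selection of transduced cells. The associated publication concerns ATM and NBS1 in chromatin modulation and double-strand break repair, consistent with use as an inducible system for studying responses at defined break sites.
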