Features (pLannotate 1.2.2; 14 found; start..end, strand, type, name):
    268..756     -  CDS            PPO1_PHYPO (sequence partly withheld): Experimental evidence at protein level: Swiss-Prot protein existence level 1. Mediates the homing of a group I intron in the ribosomal DNA. Makes a four-base staggered cut in its ribosomal DNA target sequence. From Physarum polycephalum (Slime mold).
    763..1719    -  CDS            Esr1 (fragment): ESR1_MOUSE - Also known as Esr, Estr, Estra, Nr3a1. Experimental evidence at protein level: Swiss-Prot protein existence level 1. Nuclear hormone receptor. The steroid hormones and their receptors are involved in the regulation of eukaryotic gene expression and affect cellular proliferation and differentiation in target tissues. Ligand-dependent nuclear transactivation involves either direct homodimer binding to a palindromic estrogen response element (ERE) sequence or association with other DNA-binding transcription factors, such as AP-1/c-Jun, c-Fos, ATF-2, Sp1 and Sp3, to mediate ERE- indep
   1729..1755    -  CDS            3xHA (fragment): three tandem HA epitope tags
   1783..2199    -  CDS            gag (truncated): truncated Moloney murine leukemia virus (MMLV) gag gene lacking the start codon
   2266..2540    -  misc_feature   MESV Ψ (fragment): packaging signal of murine embryonic stem cell virus
   2664..3133    -  LTR            LTR: long terminal repeat from Moloney murine leukemia virus
   3164..3268    +  promoter       AmpR promoter: bla
   3269..4129    +  CDS            AmpR: β-lactamase; bla; confers resistance to ampicillin, carbenicillin, and related antibiotics
   4289..4877    +  rep_origin     ori: high-copy-number ColE1/pMB1/pBR322/pUC origin of replication
   5060..5112    +  CDS            lacI (fragment): lac repressor; lacI; The lac repressor binds to the lac operator to inhibit transcription in E. coli. This inhibition can be relieved by adding lactose or isopropyl-β-D-thiogalactopyranoside (IPTG).
   5178..5647    -  LTR            LTR: long terminal repeat from Moloney murine leukemia virus
   5648..5769    -  LTR            3' LTR (ΔU3) (fragment): self-inactivating 3' long terminal repeat (LTR) from Moloney murine leukemia virus
   5868..6467    -  CDS            PuroR: puromycin N-acetyltransferase; pac from Streptomyces alboniger; confers resistance to puromycin
   6477..206     -  promoter       SV40 promoter (across the origin): SV40 enhancer and early promoter
>Addgene plasmid #32565 | pBABe-HA-ER-IPpoI | addgene full sequence | sequence record 364513 | Addgene NGS Result
GAACTGGGCGGAGTTAGGGGCGGGATGGGCGGAGTTAGGGGCGGGACTATGGTTGCTGACTAATTGAGAT
GCATGCTTTGCATACTTCTGCCTGCTGGGGAGCCTGGGGACTTTCCACACCTGGTTGCTGACTAATTGAG
ATGCATGCTTTGCATACTTCTGCCTGCTGGGGAGCCTGGGGACTTTCCACACCCTAACTGACACACATTC
CACAGGGTCGACCACTGTGCTGGCGAATTCCTACGTACCACCACACTGGGATCTTTA
[486 nt withheld, positions 268-753]
CATAGATCCGATCGTGTTGGGGAAGCCCTCTGCTTCCGGGGGTATGTAGTAGGTTTGTAAGGAATGTGCT
GAAGTGGAGCTGGTGGTGGCCAGCTGGGTCTGGCTGGGCTCCTCTGGGGGCACTCCCATGCGACTGGCTG
GGGCATGAAGGCGGTGGGCATCCAACATCTCCAGGAGCAGGTCATAGAGGGGTACCACGTTCTTGCATTT
CATGTTGTAGAGATGCTCCATGCGTTTGTTACTCATATGCCGGATATGGGAAAGAATGAGAAGGAGCTGA
GCTAGGCGGCGATGCTGCTGCTGCAGAGTCAGGCCAGCTTTGGCCATCAGGTGGATCAAAGTGTCTGTGA
TCTTGTCCAGGACACGGTGGATGTGGTCCTTCTCTTCCAGAGACTTCAAGGTGCTGGACAGAAACGTGTA
CACTCCGGAATTAAGCAAAATGATGGATTTGAGGCACACAAACTCTTCACCCTGCAGGTTCATCATGCGG
AACCGACTTGACGTAGCAAGCAACATGTCAAAGATCTCCACCATGCCTTCCACACATTTACCTTGATTCC
TGTCCAGGAGCAAGTTAGGAGCAAACAGGAGCTTCCCCGGGTGTTCCATGGAGCGCCAGACGAGACCAAT
CATCAGAATCTCCAGCCAGGCACACTCGAGAAGGTGGACCTGATCATGGAGATTCAAGTCCCCAAAGCCT
GGCACTCTCTTTGCCCAGTTGATCATATGAACCAGCTCCCTATCTGCTAGGTTGGTCAATAAGCCCATCA
TTGAGGCTTCACTGAAGGGTCTAGAAGGATCATATTCAGAATAGATCATGGGCGGTTCAGCATCCAACAA
GGCACTGACCATCTGGTCAGCTGTCAAGGACAAGGCAGGGCTATTCTTCTTAGTGTGCTTAATCACAAGA
GGGCTTGGCCAAAGGTTGGCAGCCCTCATGTCTCCTGAAGCACCCATTTCATTTCGAGATCCGCTAGCGT
AATCTGGAACATCGTATGGGTATGCCATGGTGAATTCGATGATCCGGCCGGCGCCTAGAGAAGGAGTGAG
GGCTGGATAAAGGGAGGATCGAGGCGGGGTCGAACGAGGAGGTTCAAGGGGGAGAGACGGGGCGGATGGA
GGAAGAGGAGGCGGAGGCTTAGGGTGTACAAAGGGCTTGACCCAGGGAGGGGGGTCAAAAGCCAAGGCTT
CCCAGGTCACGATGTAGGGGACCTGGTCTGGGTGTCCATGCGGGCCAGGTGAAAAGACCTTGATCTTAAC
CTGGGTGATGAGGTCTCGGTTAAAGGTGCCGTCTCGCGGCCATCCGACGTTAAAGGTTGGCCATTCTGCA
GAGCAGAAGGTAACCCAACGTCTCTTCTTGACATCTACCGACTGGTTGTGAGCGATCCGCTCGACATCTT
TCCAGTGACCTAAGGTCAAACTTAAGGGAGTGGTAACAGTCTGGCCCTAATTTTCAGACAAATACAGAAA
CACAGTCAGACAGAGACAACACAGAACGATGCTGCAGCGCTGCAGCAGACAAGACGCGCGGCTTCGGTTC
CAAACCGAAAGCAAAAATTCAGACGGAGGCGGGAACTGTTTTAGGTTCTCGTCTCCTACCAGAACCACAT
ATCCTGACGGGGTCGGATTCCACATCGACTCCCTTCCTCAGGTCGGGCCACAAAAACGGCCCCCAAAGTC
CCTGGGACGTCTCCCAGGGTTGCGGCCGGGTGTTCAGAACTCGTCAGTTCCACCACGGGTCCGCCAGATA
CAGAGCTAGTTAGCTAACTAGTACCGACGCAGGCGCATAAAATCAGTCATAGACACTAGACAATCGGACA
GACACAGATAAGTTGCTGGCCAGCTTGCCTCCCGGTGGTGGGTCGGTGGTCCCTGGGCAGGGGTCTCCCG
ATCCCGGACGAGCCCCCAAATGAAAGACCCCCGCTGACGGGTAGTCAATCACTCAGAGGAGACCCTCCCA
AGGAACAGCGAGACCACAAGTCGGATGCAACTGCAAGAGGGTTTATTGGATACACGGGTACCCGGGCGAC
TCAGTCAATCGGAGGACTGGCGCCCCGAGTGAGGGGTTGTGGGCTCTTTTATTGAGCTCGGGGAGCAGAA
GCGCGCGAACAGAAGCGAGAAGCGAACTGATTGGTTAGTTCAAATAAGGCACAGGGTCATTTCAGGTCCT
TGGGGCACCCTGGAAACATCTGATGGTTCTCTAGAAACTGCTGAGGGCTGGACCGCATCTGGGGACCATC
TGTTCTTGGCCCTGAGCCGGGGCAGGAACTGCTTACCACAGATATCCTGTTTGGCCCATATTCAGCTGTT
CCATCTGTTCTTGGCCCTGAGCCGGGGCAGGAACTGCTTACCACAGATATCCTGTTTGGCCCATATTCAG
GCTGCAGGTGGCACTTTTCGGGGAAATGTGCGCGGAACCCCTATTTGTTTATTTTTCTAAATACATTCAA
ATATGTATCCGCTCATGAGACAATAACCCTGATAAATGCTTCAATAATATTGAAAAAGGAAGAGTATGAG
TATTCAACATTTCCGTGTCGCCCTTATTCCCTTTTTTGCGGCATTTTGCCTTCCTGTTTTTGCTCACCCA
GAAACGCTGGTGAAAGTAAAAGATGCTGAAGATCAGTTGGGTGCACGAGTGGGTTACATCGAACTGGATC
TCAACAGCGGTAAGATCCTTGAGAGTTTTCGCCCCGAAGAACGTTTTCCAATGATGAGCACTTTTAAAGT
TCTGCTATGTGGCGCGGTATTATCCCGTATTGACGCCGGGCAAGAGCAACTCGGTCGCCGCATACACTAT
TCTCAGAATGACTTGGTTGAGTACTCACCAGTCACAGAAAAGCATCTTACGGATGGCATGACAGTAAGAG
AATTATGCAGTGCTGCCATAACCATGAGTGATAACACTGCGGCCAACTTACTTCTGACAACGATCGGAGG
ACCGAAGGAGCTAACCGCTTTTTTGCACAACATGGGGGATCATGTAACTCGCCTTGATCGTTGGGAACCG
GAGCTGAATGAAGCCATACCAAACGACGAGCGTGACACCACGATGCCTGTAGCAATGGCAACAACGTTGC
GCAAACTATTAACTGGCGAACTACTTACTCTAGCTTCCCGGCAACAATTAATAGACTGGATGGAGGCGGA
TAAAGTTGCAGGACCACTTCTGCGCTCGGCCCTTCCGGCTGGCTGGTTTATTGCTGATAAATCTGGAGCC
GGTGAGCGTGGGTCTCGCGGTATCATTGCAGCACTGGGGCCAGATGGTAAGCCCTCCCGTATCGTAGTTA
TCTACACGACGGGGAGTCAGGCAACTATGGATGAACGAAATAGACAGATCGCTGAGATAGGTGCCTCACT
GATTAAGCATTGGTAACTGTCAGACCAAGTTTACTCATATATACTTTAGATTGATTTGCGGCCGCAAAAG
GATCTAGGTGAAGATCCTTTTTGATAATCTCATGACCAAAATCCCTTAACGTGAGTTTTCGTTCCACTGA
GCGTCAGACCCCGTAGAAAAGATCAAAGGATCTTCTTGAGATCCTTTTTTTCTGCGCGTAATCTGCTGCT
TGCAAACAAAAAAACCACCGCTACCAGCGGTGGTTTGTTTGCCGGATCAAGAGCTACCAACTCTTTTTCC
GAAGGTAACTGGCTTCAGCAGAGCGCAGATACCAAATACTGTTCTTCTAGTGTAGCCGTAGTTAGGCCAC
CACTTCAAGAACTCTGTAGCACCGCCTACATACCTCGCTCTGCTAATCCTGTTACCAGTGGCTGCTGCCA
GTGGCGATAAGTCGTGTCTTACCGGGTTGGACTCAAGACGATAGTTACCGGATAAGGCGCAGCGGTCGGG
CTGAACGGGGGGTTCGTGCACACAGCCCAGCTTGGAGCGAACGACCTACACCGAACTGAGATACCTACAG
CGTGAGCTATGAGAAAGCGCCACGCTTCCCGAAGGGAGAAAGGCGGACAGGTATCCGGTAAGCGGCAGGG
TCGGAACAGGAGAGCGCACGAGGGAGCTTCCAGGGGGAAACGCCTGGTATCTTTATAGTCCTGTCGGGTT
TCGCCACCTCTGACTTGAGCGTCGATTTTTGTGATGCTCGTCAGGGGGGCGGAGCCTATGGAAAAACGCC
AGCAACGCGGCCTTTTTACGGTTCCTGGCCTTTTGCTGGCCTTTTGCTCACATGTTCTTTCCTGCGTTAT
CCCCTGATTCTGTGGATAACCGTATTACCGCCTTTGAGTGAGCTGATACCGCTCGCCGCAGCCGAACGAC
CGAGCGCAGCGAGTCAGTGAGCGAGGAAGCGGAAGAGCGCCCAATACGCAAACCGCCTCTCCCCGCGCGT
TGGCCGATTCATTAATGCAACTATGGCCATTTAATGTAAATACTTAAGAAAAAAAACCAAATTAATTTTG
ATACATGCTGCATGTGAAAGACCCCCGCTGACGGGTAGTCAATCACTCAGAGGAGACCCTCCCAAGGAAC
AGCGAGACCACAAGTCGGATGCAACTGCAAGAGGGTTTATTGGATACACGGGTACCCGGGCGACTCAGTC
AATCGGAGGACTGGCGCCCCGAGTGAGGGGTTGTGGGCTCTTTTATTGAGCTCGGGGAGCAGAAGCGCGC
GAACAGAAGCGAGAAGCGAACTGATTGGTTAGTTCAAATAAGGCACAGGGTCATTTCAGGTCCTTGGGGC
ACCCTGGAAACATCTGATGGTTCTCTAGAAACTGCTGAGGGCTGGACCGCATCTGGGGACCATCTGTTCT
TGGCCCTGAGCCGGGGCAGGAACTGCTTACCACAGATATCCTGTTTGGCCCATATTCAGCTGTTCCATCT
GTTCTTGGCCCTGAGCCGGGGCAGGAACTGCTTACCACAGATATCCTGTTTGGCCCATATTCAGCTGTTC
CATCTGTTCCTGACCTTGATCTGAACTTCTCTATTCTCAGTTATGTATTTTTCCATGCCTTGCAAAATGG
CGTTACTTAAGCTAGCTTGCCAAACCTACAGGTGGGGTCTTTCATTCCCCCCTTTTTCTGGAGACTAAAT
AAAATCTTTTATTTTATCGATGCATGGGGTCGTGCGCTCCTTTCGGTCGGGCGCTGCGGGTCGTGGGGCG
GGCGTCAGGCACCGGGCTTGCGGGTCATGCACCAGGTGCGCGGTCCTTCGGGCACCTCGACGTCGGCGGT
GACGGTGAAGCCGAGCCGCTCGTAGAAGGGGAGGTTGCGGGGCGCGGAGGTCTCCAGGAAGGCGGGCACC
CCGGCGCGCTCGGCCGCCTCCACTCCGGGGAGCACGACGGCGCTGCCCAGACCCTTGCCCTGGTGGTCGG
GCGAGACGCCGACGGTGGCCAGGAACCACGCGGGCTCCTTGGGCCGGTGCGGCGCCAGGAGGCCTTCCAT
CTGTTGCTGCGCGGCCAGCCGGGAACCGCTCAACTCGGCCATGCGCGGGCCGATCTCGGCGAACACCGCC
CCCGCTTCGACGCTCTCCGGCGTGGTCCAGACCGCCACCGCGGCGCCGTCGTCCGCGACCCACACCTTGC
CGATGTCGAGCCCGACGCGCGTGAGGAAGAGTTCTTGCAGCTCGGTGACCCGCTCGATGTGGCGGTCCGG
ATCGACGGTGTGGCGCGTGGCGGGGTAGTCGGCGAACGCGGCGGCGAGGGTGCGTACGGCCCTGGGGACG
TCGTCGCGGGTGGCGAGGCGCACCGTGGGCTTGTACTCGGTCATGGTAAGCTTTTTGCAAAAGCCTAGGC
CTCCAAAAAAGCCTCCTCACTACTTCTGGAATAGCTCAGAGGCCGAGGCGGCCTCGGCCTCTGCATAAAT
AAAAAAAATTAGTCAGCCATGGGGCGGAGAATGGGCG
