>Addgene plasmid #32565 | pBABe-HA-ER-IPpoI | addgene partial sequence | sequence record 43725 | I-PpoI-R 5'-AGGTTGGTCAATAAGCCCATC-3'
AGGTCTAGAAGGATCATATTCAGAATAGATCATGGGCGGTTCAGCATCCAACAAGGCACTGACCATCTGG
TCAGCTGTCAAGGACAAGGCAGGGCTATTCTTCTTAGTGTGCTTAATCACAAGAGGGCTTGGCCAAAGGT
TGGCAGCCCTCATGTCTCCTGAAGCACCCATTTCATTTCGAGATCCGCTAGCGTAATCTGGAACATCGTA
TGGGTATGCCATGGTGAATTCGATGATCCGGCCGGCGCCTAGAGAAGGAGTGAGGGCTGGATAAAGGGAG
GATCGAGGCGGGGTCGAACGAGGAGGTTCAAGGGGGAGAGACGGGGCGGATGGAGGAAGAGGAGGCGGAG
GCTTAGGGTGTACAAAGGGCTTGACCCAGGGAGGGGGGTCAAAAGCCAAGGCTTCCCAGGTCACGATGTA
GGGGACCTGGTCTGGGTGTCCATGCGGGCCAGGTGAAAAGACCTTGATCTTAACCTGGGTGATGAGGTCT
CGGTTAAAGGTGCCGTCTCGCGGCCATCCGACGTTAAAGGTTGGCCATTCTGCAGAGCAGAAGGTAACCC
AACGTCTCTTCTTGACATCTACCGACTGGTTGTGAGCGATCCGCTCGACATCTTTCCAGTGACCTAAGGT
CAAACTTAAGGGAGTGGTAACAGTCTGGCCCTAATTTTCAGACAAATACAGAAACACAGTCAGACAGAGA
CAACACAGAACGATGCTGCAGCGCTGCAGCAGACAAGACGCGCGGCTTCGGTTC
