>Addgene plasmid #32565 | pBABe-HA-ER-IPpoI | addgene partial sequence | sequence record 44592 | pBabe-3
TACCACCACACTGGGGATCTTTA
[486 nt withheld, positions 24-509]
CATAGATCCGATCGTGTTGGGGAAGCCCTCTGCTTCCGGGGGTATGTAGTAGGTTTGTAAGGAATGTGCT
GAAGTGGAGCTGGTGGTGGCCAGCTGGGTCTGGCTGGGCTCCTCTGGGGGCACTCCCATGCGACTGGCTG
GGGCATGAAGGCGGTGGGCATCCAACATCTCCAGGAGCAGGTCATAGAGGGGTACCACGTTCTTGCATTT
CATGTTGTAGAGATGCTCCATGCGTTTGTTACTCATATGCCGGATATGGGAAAGAATGAGAAGGAGCTGA
GCTAGGCGGCGATGCTGCTGCTGCAGAGTCAGGCCAGCTTTGGCCATCAGGTGGATCAAAGTGTCTGTGA
TCTTGTCCAGGACACGGTGGAATGTGGTCCTTCTCT
